Addgene plasmid #130585: pTK_Sox10_enh_85_Citrine
Purpose: enhancer reporter
Depositing lab: Tatjana Sauka-Spengler. Publication: Reconstruction of the Global Neural Crest Gene Regulatory Network In Vivo. Williams RM, Candido-Ferreira I, Repapi E, Gavriouchkina D, Senanayake U, Ling ITC, Telenius J, Taylor S, Hughes J, Sauka-Spengler T. Dev Cell. 2019 Oct 21;51(2):255-276.e7. doi: 10.1016/j.devcel.2019.10.003. PubMed 31639368.
Backbone
  Vector backbone: pTK_BsmBI_Citrine
  Backbone size w/o insert (bp): 4670
  Vector type: enhancer reporter
Growth in bacteria
  Bacterial resistance: Ampicillin, 100 μg/mL
  Growth temperature: 37°C
  Growth strain: DH5alpha
  Copy number: Low Copy
Gene/Insert
  Gene/Insert name: Sox10_enh_85
  Species: G. gallus (chicken)
  Insert size (bp): 1900
  Promoter: thymidine kinase minimal promoter
  Cloning method: Restriction Enzyme; 5′ cloning site Unknown (unknown if destroyed)
  Sequencing primers: 5′ pTK forward CTAGCAAAATAGGCTGTCCC; 3′ pTK reverse ATATTTCTTCCGGGGACACC
Terms and licenses: Academic/Nonprofit Terms; Industry Terms: Not Available to Industry
How to cite: pTK_Sox10_enh_85_Citrine was a gift from Tatjana Sauka-Spengler (Addgene plasmid # 130585 ; http://n2t.net/addgene:130585 ; RRID:Addgene_130585)
