[The description below was written by a language model from this plasmid's Addgene catalogue record and pLannotate feature annotations shown in this document.]
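Description:
pTK_Sox10_enh_85_Citrine is an enhancer reporter plasmid built on the pTK_BsmBI_Citrine backbone. It was made to test whether a candidate cis-regulatory element from the chicken (G. gallus) Sox10 locus can drive tissue-specific transcription. The roughly 1.9 kb insert, Sox10_enh_85, is not annotated in the feature table. It presumably occupies the unannotated stretch of about 2 kb that lies upstream of the herpes simplex virus thymidine kinase minimal promoter. The sequenced record is 6,393 nt, which is broadly consistent with the stated backbone and insert sizes.

The minimal TK promoter has little activity on its own, so expression of the downstream reporter depends on the enhancer placed in front of it. Transcripts pass through a chimeric β-globin/immunoglobulin intron, which generally improves expression. They then encode Citrine, a yellow fluorescent protein derived from Aequorea victoria, and the SV40 polyadenylation signal follows the coding sequence, although it is annotated on the opposite strand. A synthetic poly(A) signal and an RNA polymerase II pause site from the human α2 globin gene sit just upstream of the enhancer position in the circular map. These elements insulate the reporter from read-through transcription that originates in the backbone and so reduce background fluorescence.

The plasmid is propagated in E. coli using a ColE1/pUC-type origin and ampicillin resistance (AmpR with its bla promoter), and it also carries an f1 origin. The catalogue lists it as low copy, although the origin is annotated as a high-copy type. Short fragments of lacZα, TcR and SV40 large T antigen are non-functional cloning remnants. The associated study reconstructs the neural crest gene regulatory network in vivo, which suggests the plasmid is used to visualise Sox10 enhancer activity in embryos, though the record does not state the delivery method.
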