Features (pLannotate 1.2.2; 13 found; start..end, strand, type, name):
   2060..2205    +  promoter       HSV TK promoter: herpes simplex virus thymidine kinase promoter
   2283..2415    +  intron         chimeric intron: chimera between introns from human β-globin and immunoglobulin heavy chain genes
   2475..3191    +  CDS            Citrine: Citrine is a basic (constitutively fluorescent) yellow fluorescent protein published in 2001, derived from Aequorea victoria. It has moderate acid sensitivity.
   3363..3484    -  polyA_signal   SV40 poly(A) signal: SV40 polyadenylation signal
   3507..3575    -  CDS            large T antigen (fragment): large T antigen from SV40 (simian virus 40)
   3591..3723    +  CDS            TcR (fragment): tetracycline efflux protein; tet; confers resistance to tetracycline
   3903..4491    -  rep_origin     ori: high-copy-number ColE1/pMB1/pBR322/pUC origin of replication
   4662..5522    -  CDS            AmpR: β-lactamase; bla; confers resistance to ampicillin, carbenicillin, and related antibiotics
   5523..5627    -  promoter       AmpR promoter: bla
   5654..6082    +  rep_origin     f1 ori (sequence partly withheld): f1 bacteriophage origin of replication; arrow indicates direction of (+) strand synthesis
   6114..6181    -  CDS            lacZα (fragment): LacZα fragment of β-galactosidase; lacZ fragment
   6240..6288    +  polyA_signal   poly(A) signal: synthetic polyadenylation signal
   6302..6393    +  misc_feature   pause site: RNA polymerase II transcriptional pause signal from the human α2 globin gene
>Addgene plasmid #130585 | pTK_Sox10_enh_85_Citrine | addgene full sequence | sequence record 258501 | Addgene NGS Result
ATCGATAGGTACCGAGCTCGAGTTGCCAGGGGGTTTTCGCTGTGCACTTCTCAGCACTGTTTGCATCAGC
TCATTTCCACAGGTAGCAACAAGCAAAGTGAAGATGAGCAAAGCCGTGGTGGCTGCACTGGTTTTGTCAT
CTTGTTTAGTCAGGGTGACAAAAGCAGGTTCAATCTCGAGGAACGCGGAGAACAGCCCTCCTCCTGCTTC
CCTCGCCCCCACAGTCCCAATGAATAGAGTTGGCAAGGGTGGGCACAGCCCCAGCCACTGGCGCTGATGG
CTCTCGACGTGAATAAGCAGCATAAAGGCACAGAGCGGCCCCGTCGCGGCTCCGTCCCGACCCATCCTCC
CCAGCTGCAGCAGCATCCGCTGCGAGACCAGACCGGCCATTCCTACCCCGTCTTTCTGTGTAGTTCATCT
TTTTCTCCCCCTCTCATCTCCCCCCACCTCCCCCTCTCTCTCTTTCTCTCTCCCTCTCTTTCTCTCTCTC
TCTTTTTTTTTTTTTAATTTAATCCCCTTTTTTTTCCGAACATATCATTACAGGAGCAACAAAAAAGATG
GGACAATACAGCCATTGATGAGCTGCTCTCGTCCTCCCGTCCCAGTCCCCCCCACTCCCTCCCTCCCCTC
CTCTGGTGCGTGCCAACACTCTTTCCACCCGCCCAGGGCTGGAGCCAGAGCCAAACAACCTCTGCTAATA
AACAAGAGGAACCAGATAAACCAGGAACACAATAGAGGGATTTGTTGCACTTTAGTGATGGTGGGAACAA
TGTCAACTCCGTGGCGCAGCTGCATGGACCCCCTCCCATCCTCTCCCCTCACTGCCTTGTGCCCCCCTCG
CACTCGCAGCCCAACACTGTGATTTATGAAAGGCCAGAGGTCACTTTGCATTAAAGGGGTCCTTTCTTGC
ATCATTTATTAACCCCTCTACGACAAGGGGTGCTTATTGTGGCAGTGGTGGCACAGGGATGGAGAGGGGG
CGGAGGAGTCCATCCCAGAGGCACTGCACATCTCTTGTAGGATGCTGAGATGCTGAGCTAGTGCTTAAAT
CCATTTTCACAGCAACCTGAGGCACATGGGAAGGAAGGAAAGCTTTAGTGGGATGCATTTTGGCTACCAG
CTGTGTGCCAATAAAAGCAACTTGTGCAATCCAGTGTAGATCTGTTCCCATTTCACACGGGTCATCTTCC
ACCCAACCTGTGCTCGATGCCGTGCTGGTGAGCCGAACTCATGTTTAGTCCTGCAGCTACGCATGCACCC
AGGACTGGCCTGAAGGATTGCCCTGCAGACCACATCAGCCATATGGTGGTCCTGCAGGACGAACCTGGGT
ATGTCACTGCAGCCTTGGGACACCTTGTGCCAGCAGGTGTGAACCTGTAGCGCATCCAGGCAGAGAGGTG
GCAGGTTGGCCACCTCAAAATCCCCTTCTCAGGCCAGGATAGAGGTGGTCAAAATCTCTCCTTGCCTTGT
GGAAGCAGGTTTCCATCACAGGCAATGCTGCACTGTCACCACGCAATGCTTTCAAGCCTCTCTTTGTAAC
TGCGGAGCAAAACAATGAAACATGGACGTGCTAATTTGCAGGCTTGGTCTTTTGTTGCAGTGACCACGGT
CACTTTGGGAGAACTGATGTGGTGGCAAAGCACTGAACTCTACAGTCCCCTGAGCTACCCACATCCTCAG
ATGTGCTTGTGGGCTCCTTGGAGACCCTCACCCTGGCCAAGCTTGCTAGGAAAGACAAAACCCATCCCTT
CTGATGACCTTATGTTTTGGTGCAGGGGATACAATGGTGCTGGTGGGCTGAGGCATCTTCCCTCTCATGA
AATAGATGGGGAACAAGGGACAAAAGAACTGGAAACCAGTCCCCAAATTAGGGCCTGGTGTGAGCCCTTT
GTGTATGGGCTCACAGGGCAGAGGGGATGTAAAGGTTGGGGTCTGTTGGCTAGCCCGGGCTCGAGATCTG
CGATCTAAGTAAGCTTGCTGCTTCATCCCCGTGGCCCGTTGCTCGCGTTTGCTGGCGGTGTCCCCGGAAG
AAATATATTTGCATGTCTTTAGTTCTATGATGACACAAACCCCGCCCAGCGTCTTGTCATTGGCGAATTC
GAACACGCAGATGCAGTCGGGGCGGCGCGGTCCCAGGTCCACTTCGCATATTAAGGTGACGCGTGTGGCC
TCGAACACCGAGCGACCCTGCAGCGACCCGCTTAACAGCGTCAACAGCGTGCCGCAGATCCCAAGCTTGC
GGCCGCTTAAGCTGCAGAAGTTGGTCGTGAGGCACTGGGCAGGTAAGTATCAAGGTTACAAGACAGGTTT
AAGGAGACCAATAGAAACTGGGCTTGTCGAGACAGAGAAGACTCTTGCGTTTCTGATAGGCACCTATTGG
TCTTACTGACATCCACTTTGCCTTTCTCTCCACAGGTGTCCACTCCCAGGTTCAATACAGCTCTTAAGCG
GCCGCAAGCTAGCTTGCCGCCACCATGGTGAGCAAGGGCGAGGAGCTGTTCACCGGGGTGGTGCCCATCC
TGGTCGAGCTGGACGGCGACGTAAACGGCCACAAGTTCAGCGTGTCCGGCGAGGGCGAGGGCGATGCCAC
CTACGGCAAGCTGACCCTGAAGTTCATCTGCACCACCGGCAAGCTGCCCGTGCCCTGGCCCACCCTCGTG
ACCACCTTCGGCTACGGCCTGATGTGCTTCGCCCGCTACCCCGACCACATGAAGCAGCACGACTTCTTCA
AGTCCGCCATGCCCGAAGGCTACGTCCAGGAGCGCACCATCTTCTTCAAGGACGACGGCAACTACAAGAC
CCGCGCCGAGGTGAAGTTCGAGGGCGACACCCTGGTGAACCGCATCGAGCTGAAGGGCATCGACTTCAAG
GAGGACGGCAACATCCTGGGGCACAAGCTGGAGTACAACTACAACAGCCACAACGTCTATATCATGGCCG
ACAAGCAGAAGAACGGCATCAAGGTGAACTTCAAGATCCGCCACAACATCGAGGACGGCAGCGTGCAGCT
CGCCGACCACTACCAGCAGAACACCCCCATCGGCGACGGCCCCGTGCTGCTGCCCGACAACCACTACCTG
AGCTACCAGTCCGCCCTGAGCAAAGACCCCAACGAGAAGCGCGATCACATGGTCCTGCTGGAGTTCGTGA
CCGCCGCCGGGATCACTCTCGGCATGGACGAGCTGTACAAGTGAGCCTCTAGACTCCCTCAGCGGCGCGC
CTGGTGTTCCTCGAGATCGGAGTCCTAAATCGACTGCCTTAGCGGTAGGACAGTAGATCAGTCAGCGACG
TGACGAACCCTCGCAGGATCAAGATCCCACGTGTCTAGAGTCGGGGCGGCCGGCCGCTTCGAGCAGACAT
GATAAGATACATTGATGAGTTTGGACAAACCACAACTAGAATGCAGTGAAAAAAATGCTTTATTTGTGAA
ATTTGTGATGCTATTGCTTTATTTGTAACCATTATAAGCTGCAATAAACAAGTTAACAACAACAATTGCA
TTCATTTTATGTTTCAGGTTCAGGGGGAGGTGTGGGAGGTTTTTTAAAGCAAGTAAAACCTCTACAAATG
TGGTAAAATCGATAAGGATCCGTCGACCGATGCCCTTGAGAGCCTTCAACCCAGTCAGCTCCTTCCGGTG
GGCGCGGGGCATGACTATCGTCGCCGCACTTATGACTGTCTTCTTTATCATGCAACTCGTAGGACAGGTG
CCGGCAGCGCTCTTCCGCTTCCTCGCTCACTGACTCGCTGCGCTCGGTCGTTCGGCTGCGGCGAGCGGTA
TCAGCTCACTCAAAGGCGGTAATACGGTTATCCACAGAATCAGGGGATAACGCAGGAAAGAACATGTGAG
CAAAAGGCCAGCAAAAGGCCAGGAACCGTAAAAAGGCCGCGTTGCTGGCGTTTTTCCATAGGCTCCGCCC
CCCTGACGAGCATCACAAAAATCGACGCTCAAGTCAGAGGTGGCGAAACCCGACAGGACTATAAAGATAC
CAGGCGTTTCCCCCTGGAAGCTCCCTCGTGCGCTCTCCTGTTCCGACCCTGCCGCTTACCGGATACCTGT
CCGCCTTTCTCCCTTCGGGAAGCGTGGCGCTTTCTCATAGCTCACGCTGTAGGTATCTCAGTTCGGTGTA
GGTCGTTCGCTCCAAGCTGGGCTGTGTGCACGAACCCCCCGTTCAGCCCGACCGCTGCGCCTTATCCGGT
AACTATCGTCTTGAGTCCAACCCGGTAAGACACGACTTATCGCCACTGGCAGCAGCCACTGGTAACAGGA
TTAGCAGAGCGAGGTATGTAGGCGGTGCTACAGAGTTCTTGAAGTGGTGGCCTAACTACGGCTACACTAG
AAGAACAGTATTTGGTATCTGCGCTCTGCTGAAGCCAGTTACCTTCGGAAAAAGAGTTGGTAGCTCTTGA
TCCGGCAAACAAACCACCGCTGGTAGCGGTGGTTTTTTTGTTTGCAAGCAGCAGATTACGCGCAGAAAAA
AAGGATCTCAAGAAGATCCTTTGATCTTTTCTACGGGGTCTGACGCTCAGTGGAACGAAAACTCACGTTA
AGGGATTTTGGTCATGAGATTATCAAAAAGGATCTTCACCTAGATCCTTTTAAATTAAAAATGAAGTTTT
AAATCAATCTAAAGTATATATGAGTAAACTTGGTCTGACAGTTACCAATGCTTAATCAGTGAGGCACCTA
TCTCAGCGATCTGTCTATTTCGTTCATCCATAGTTGCCTGACTCCCCGTCGTGTAGATAACTACGATACG
GGAGGGCTTACCATCTGGCCCCAGTGCTGCAATGATACCGCGAGACCCACGCTCACCGGCTCCAGATTTA
TCAGCAATAAACCAGCCAGCCGGAAGGGCCGAGCGCAGAAGTGGTCCTGCAACTTTATCCGCCTCCATCC
AGTCTATTAATTGTTGCCGGGAAGCTAGAGTAAGTAGTTCGCCAGTTAATAGTTTGCGCAACGTTGTTGC
CATTGCTACAGGCATCGTGGTGTCACGCTCGTCGTTTGGTATGGCTTCATTCAGCTCCGGTTCCCAACGA
TCAAGGCGAGTTACATGATCCCCCATGTTGTGCAAAAAAGCGGTTAGCTCCTTCGGTCCTCCGATCGTTG
TCAGAAGTAAGTTGGCCGCAGTGTTATCACTCATGGTTATGGCAGCACTGCATAATTCTCTTACTGTCAT
GCCATCCGTAAGATGCTTTTCTGTGACTGGTGAGTACTCAACCAAGTCATTCTGAGAATAGTGTATGCGG
CGACCGAGTTGCTCTTGCCCGGCGTCAATACGGGATAATACCGCGCCACATAGCAGAACTTTAAAAGTGC
TCATCATTGGAAAACGTTCTTCGGGGCGAAAACTCTCAAGGATCTTACCGCTGTTGAGATCCAGTTCGAT
GTAACCCACTCGTGCACCCAACTGATCTTCAGCATCTTTTACTTTCACCAGCGTTTCTGGGTGAGCAAAA
ACAGGAAGGCAAAATGCCGCAAAAAAGGGAATAAGGGCGACACGGAAATGTTGAATACTCATACTCTTCC
TTTTTCAATATTATTGAAGCATTTATCAGGGTTATTGTCTCATGAGCGGATACATATTTGAATGTATTTA
GAAAAATAAACAAATAGGGGTTCCGCGCACATTTCCCCGAAAAGTGCCACCTG
[124 nt withheld, positions 5654-5777]
C
[91 nt withheld, positions 5779-5869]
A
[49 nt withheld, positions 5871-5919]
CCTTTGACGTTGGAGTCCACGTTCTTT
[37 nt withheld, positions 5947-5983]
ACCCTATCTCGGTCTATTCTTTTGATTTATAAGGGATTTTGCCGATTTCGGCCTATTGGTTAAAAAATGA
GCTGATTTAACAAAAATTTAACGCGAATTTTAACAAAATATTAACGCTTACAATTTGCCATTCGCCATTC
AGGCTGCGCAACTGTTGGGAAGGGCGATCGGTGCGGGCCTCTTCGCTATTACGCCAGCCCAAGCTACCAT
GATAAGTAAGTAATATTAAGGTACGGGAGGTACTTGGAGCGGCCGCAATAAAATATCTTTATTTTCATTA
CATCTGTGTGTTGGTTTTTTGTGTGAATCGATAGTACTAACATACGCTCTCCATCAAAACAAAACGAAAC
AAAACAAACTAGCAAAATAGGCTGTCCCCAGTGCAAGTGCAGGTGCCAGAACATTTCTCT
